>Addgene plasmid #27913 | pUT1330-HQ858831 | depositor full sequence | sequence record 13187 | Author sequence
CAAATAATGATTTTATTTTGACTGATAGTGACCTGTTCGTTGCAACAAATTGATGAGCAATGCTTTTTTA
TAATGCCAACTTTGTACAAAAAAGCAGGCTCCGCGGCCGCCCCCTTCACCATGCAGAAATTGAGCACAGC
AACTACCCAAGCCATCCAGAAGGCTAAGGATGGGATCTCGACAAGCAGCAGTAACAGCGGTGATCTCGTG
GAGCAATGTGTTCAGTGCCCAGCAAGATTTTCCACCGTGGGGGCCTTAATCGAGCATTGCGAAAAGTCCC
ATCAGAGCAACTCGCAATCAAGTCGTAGCAGAGTGACGGTCGATGTCTGCCCGAAATGCAGCAAGGCATT
TCGAGATCCAGTGTTGCTTGTGGAGCATGTTGAGAGGGACCATGGAGGAACGTCAAGAGCGAAGGGTGGG
CGCGCCGACCCAGCTTTCTTGTACAAAGTTGGCATTATAAGAAAGCATTGCTTATCAATTTGTTGCAACG
AACAGGTCACTATCAGTCAAAATAAAATCATTATTTGCCATCCAGCTGATATCCCCTATAGTGAGTCGTA
TTACATGGTCATAGCTGTTTCCTGGCAGCTCTGGCCCGTGTCTCAAAATCTCTGATGTTACATTGCACAA
GATAAAAATATATCATCATGAACAATAAAACTGTCTGCTTACATAAACAGTAATACAAGGGGTGTTATGA
GCCATATTCAACGGGAAACGTCGAGGCCGCGATTAAATTCCAACATGGATGCTGATTTATATGGGTATAA
ATGGGCTCGCGATAATGTCGGGCAATCAGGTGCGACAATCTATCGCTTGTATGGGAAGCCCGATGCGCCA
GAGTTGTTTCTGAAACATGGCAAAGGTAGCGTTGCCAATGATGTTACAGATGAGATGGTCAGACTAAACT
GGCTGACGGAATTTATGCCTCTTCCGACCATCAAGCATTTTATCCGTACTCCTGATGATGCATGGTTACT
CACCACTGCGATCCCCGGAAAAACAGCATTCCAGGTATTAGAAGAATATCCTGATTCAGGTGAAAATATT
GTTGATGCGCTGGCAGTGTTCCTGCGCCGGTTGCATTCGATTCCTGTTTGTAATTGTCCTTTTAACAGCG
ATCGCGTATTTCGTCTCGCTCAGGCGCAATCACGAATGAATAACGGTTTGGTTGATGCGAGTGATTTTGA
TGACGAGCGTAATGGCTGGCCTGTTGAACAAGTCTGGAAAGAAATGCATAAACTTTTGCCATTCTCACCG
GATTCAGTCGTCACTCATGGTGATTTCTCACTTGATAACCTTATTTTTGACGAGGGGAAATTAATAGGTT
GTATTGATGTTGGACGAGTCGGAATCGCAGACCGATACCAGGATCTTGCCATCCTATGGAACTGCCTCGG
TGAGTTTTCTCCTTCATTACAGAAACGGCTTTTTCAAAAATATGGTATTGATAATCCTGATATGAATAAA
TTGCAGTTTCATTTGATGCTCGATGAGTTTTTCTAATCAGAATTGGTTAATTGGTTGTAACACTGGCAGA
GCATTACGCTGACTTGACGGGACGGCGCAAGCTCATGACCAAAATCCCTTAACGTGAGTTACGCGTCGTT
CCACTGAGCGTCAGACCCCGTAGAAAAGATCAAAGGATCTTCTTGAGATCCTTTTTTTCTGCGCGTAATC
TGCTGCTTGCAAACAAAAAAACCACCGCTACCAGCGGTGGTTTGTTTGCCGGATCAAGAGCTACCAACTC
TTTTTCCGAAGGTAACTGGCTTCAGCAGAGCGCAGATACCAAATACTGTCCTTCTAGTGTAGCCGTAGTT
AGGCCACCACTTCAAGAACTCTGTAGCACCGCCTACATACCTCGCTCTGCTAATCCTGTTACCAGTGGCT
GCTGCCAGTGGCGATAAGTCGTGTCTTACCGGGTTGGACTCAAGACGATAGTTACCGGATAAGGCGCAGC
GGTCGGGCTGAACGGGGGGTTCGTGCACACAGCCCAGCTTGGAGCGAACGACCTACACCGAACTGAGATA
CCTACAGCGTGAGCATTGAGAAAGCGCCACGCTTCCCGAAGGGAGAAAGGCGGACAGGTATCCGGTAAGC
GGCAGGGTCGGAACAGGAGAGCGCACGAGGGAGCTTCCAGGGGGAAACGCCTGGTATCTTTATAGTCCTG
TCGGGTTTCGCCACCTCTGACTTGAGCGTCGATTTTTGTGATGCTCGTCAGGGGGGCGGAGCCTATGGAA
AAACGCCAGCAACGCGGCCTTTTTACGGTTCCTGGCCTTTTGCTGGCCTTTTGCTCACATGTTCTTTCCT
GCGTTATCCCCTGATTCTGTGGATAACCGTATTACCGCCTTTGAGTGAGCTGATACCGCTCGCCGCAGCC
GAACGACCGAGCGCAGCGAGTCAGTGAGCGAGGAAGCGGAAGAGCGCCCAATACGCAAACCGCCTCTCCC
CGCGCGTTGGCCGATTCATTAATGCAGCTGGCACGACAGGTTTCCCGACTGGAAAGCGGGCAGTGAGCGC
AACGCAATTAATACGCGTACCGCTAGCCAGGAAGAGTTTGTAGAAACGCAAAAAGGCCATCCGTCAGGAT
GGCCTTCTGCTTAGTTTGATGCCTGGCAGTTTATGGCGGGCGTCCTGCCCGCCACCCTCCGGGCCGTTGC
TTCACAACGTTCAAATCCGCTCCCGGCGGATTTGTCCTACTCAGGAGAGCGTTCACCGACAAACAACAGA
TAAAACGAAAGGCCCAGTCTTCCGACTGAGCCTTTCGTTTTATTTGATGCCTGGCAGTTCCCTACTCTCG
CGTTAACGCTAGCATGGATGTTTTCCCAGTCACGACGTTGTAAAACGACGGCCAGTCTTAAGCTCGGGCC
C
Features (pLannotate 1.2.2; 10 found; start..end, strand, type, name):
      1..100     +  protein_bind   attL1: mutant version of attL; recombination site for the Gateway® LR reaction LR Clonase™
     79..411     +  CDS            SAP16 (fragment): SAP16_ORYSJ - Experimental evidence at transcript level: Swiss-Prot protein existence level 2. May be involved in environmental stress response. From Oryza sativa subsp. japonica (Rice).
    428..527     -  protein_bind   attL2: mutant version of attL; recombination site for the Gateway® LR reaction LR Clonase™
    545..563     -  promoter       T7 promoter: promoter for bacteriophage T7 RNA polymerase
    697..1506    +  CDS            KanR: aminoglycoside phosphotransferase; aph(3')-Ia; confers resistance to kanamycin in bacteria or G418 (Geneticin®) in eukaryotes
   1653..2241    +  rep_origin     ori: high-copy-number ColE1/pMB1/pBR322/pUC origin of replication
   2424..2516    +  CDS            lacI (fragment): lac repressor; lacI; The lac repressor binds to the lac operator to inhibit transcription in E. coli. This inhibition can be relieved by adding lactose or isopropyl-β-D-thiogalactopyranoside (IPTG).
   2571..2598    -  terminator     rrnB T2 terminator: transcription terminator T2 from the E. coli rrnB gene
   2730..2773    +  terminator     rrnB T1 terminator: Escherichia coli rrnB; transcription terminator T1 from the E. coli rrnB gene
   2820..2856    -  CDS            lacZα (fragment): LacZα fragment of β-galactosidase; lacZ fragment
