[The description below was written by a language model from this plasmid's Addgene catalogue record and pLannotate feature annotations shown in this document.]
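Description:
pUT1330-HQ858831 is a Gateway entry clone built on the Invitrogen pENTR/D backbone, carrying the coding sequence of a rice (Oryza sativa) C2H2 transcription factor encoded by the locus Os07g0569700 / LOC_Os07g38240. The plasmid is propagated in E. coli under kanamycin selection, provided by an aph(3')-Ia aminoglycoside phosphotransferase gene, and replicates from a ColE1/pUC-type origin. The catalogue entry lists the plasmid as low copy, whereas the annotation tool labels this origin family as high copy. The full depositor sequence is 2,871 nt, consistent with the stated 2,580 bp backbone plus a 291 bp insert.

The insert was PCR-amplified from a full-length rice cDNA library template and lies between the attL1 and attL2 recombination sites. An LR Clonase reaction can therefore transfer it into any attR-containing destination vector. The stop codon was deliberately omitted from the PCR product, which allows the open reading frame to be fused to C-terminal tags or reporters supplied by the destination vector. Automated annotation matches the insert region to a fragment of the rice protein SAP16, a protein that may be involved in environmental stress responses. rrnB T1 and T2 terminators upstream of the cassette insulate it from read-through transcription, and a T7 promoter lies just beyond attL2, oriented back toward the insert. Short lacI and lacZα fragments are backbone remnants with no evident function. There is no plant or eukaryotic promoter, so expression depends on the destination vector chosen. The clone belongs to a collection of grass transcription factor ORFs associated with a comparative regulatory genomics resource, and it serves as a shuttle source for expression or interaction studies.
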