Addgene plasmid #27913: pUT1330-HQ858831
Depositing lab: John Gray & Erich Grotewold. Depositing organization: University of Toledo. Publication: GRASSIUS: a platform for comparative regulatory genomics across the grasses. Yilmaz A, Nishiyama MY Jr, Fuentes BG, Souza GM, Janies D, Gray J, Grotewold E. Plant Physiol. 2009 Jan;149(1):171-80. doi: 10.1104/pp.108.128579. Epub 2008 Nov 5. PubMed 18987217.
Backbone
  Vector backbone: pENTR/D
  Backbone manufacturer: Invitrogen
  Backbone size w/o insert (bp): 2580
  Vector type: Entry vector
Growth in bacteria
  Bacterial resistance: Kanamycin, 50 μg/mL
  Growth temperature: 37°C
  Growth strain: DH5alpha
  Growth instructions: E. coli Top10 (Invitrogen)
  Copy number: Low Copy
Gene/Insert
  Gene/Insert name: C2H2 transcription factor encoded by Os07g0569700 LOC_Os07g38240
  Species: Oryza sativa (rice)
  Insert size (bp): 291
  GenBank ID: HQ858831
  Cloning method: Restriction Enzyme
  Sequencing primers: 5′ M13 For; 3′ M13 Rev
Terms and licenses: Academic/Nonprofit Terms; Industry Terms: Not Available to Industry
Depositor comments: This CDS was amplified using PCR from a full length cDNA template from the OSIIEa, OSIIEb, and OSJNEa thru OSJNEf full length cDNA libraries generated by the Guoliang Wang lab at Ohio State University. The PCR product omitted the stop codon. The PCR product was cloned into a Gateway pENTR/D entry vector. Further information on this gene may be obtained at www.grassius.org using the Genbank number. (The second half of the plasmid name is the Genbank Number for the sequence of the insert)
How to cite: pUT1330-HQ858831 was a gift from John Gray & Erich Grotewold (Addgene plasmid # 27913 ; http://n2t.net/addgene:27913 ; RRID:Addgene_27913)
