>Addgene plasmid #27913 | pUT1330-HQ858831 | addgene partial sequence | sequence record 34203 | 27913 with M13pUC-fwd
ATGATTTTATTTTGACTGATAGTGACCTGTTCGTTGCAACAAATTGATGAGCAATGCTTTTTTATAATGC
CAACTTTGTACAAAAAAGCAGGCTCCGCGGCCGCCCCCTTCACCATGCAGAAATTGAGCACAGCAACTAC
CCAAGCCATCCAGAAGGCTAAGGATGGGATCTCGACAAGCAGCAGTAACAGCGGTGATCTCGTGGAGCAA
TGTGTTCAGTGCCCAGCAAGATTTTCCACCGTGGGGGCCTTAATCGAGCATTGCGAAAAGTCCCATCAGA
GCAACTCGCAATCAAGTCGTAGCAGAGTGACGGTCGATGTCTGCCCGAAATGCAGCAAGGCATTTCGAGA
TCCAGTGTTGCTTGTGGAGCATGTTGAGAGGGACCATGGAGGAACGTCAAGAGCGAAGGGTGGGCGCGCC
GAC
